Addgene plasmid #198551: SpCas9-NRCH-ABE8.17-m+V106W
Purpose: Expresses human codon-optimized SpCas9-NRCH-ABE8.17-m+V106W and blasticidin resistance: EFS promoter-SpCas9-NRCH-ABE8.17-m+V106W-NLS-FLAG-P2A-BSD
Depositing lab: Hyongbum Kim. Depositing organization: Yonsei University Health System. Publication: Deep learning models to predict the editing efficiencies and outcomes of diverse base editors. Kim N, Choi S, Kim S, Song M, Seo JH, Min S, Park J, Cho SR, Kim HH. Nat Biotechnol. 2024 Mar;42(3):484-497. doi: 10.1038/s41587-023-01792-x PubMed 37188916.
Backbone
  Vector backbone: pFUGW
  Total vector size (bp): 13461
  Vector type: Mammalian Expression, Lentiviral, CRISPR
  Selectable markers: Blasticidin
Growth in bacteria
  Bacterial resistance: Ampicillin, 100 μg/mL
  Growth temperature: 37°C
  Growth strain: NEB Stable
  Copy number: Unknown
Gene/Insert
  Gene/Insert name: SpCas9-NRCH-ABE8.17-m+V106W
  Species: H. sapiens (human)
  Insert size (bp): 5253
  Promoter: EFS
  Tag / fusion protein: NLS (C terminal on insert); FLAG (C terminal on insert); BSD (C terminal on insert)
  Cloning method: Gibson Cloning
  Sequencing primers: 5′ 5' - ggtcttgaaaggagtgggaattgg - 3'; 3′ 5' - CAGGTCGCTTGTCGCCTCC - 3'
Terms and licenses: Academic/Nonprofit Terms; Industry Terms: Not Available to Industry
How to cite: SpCas9-NRCH-ABE8.17-m+V106W was a gift from Hyongbum Kim (Addgene plasmid # 198551 ; http://n2t.net/addgene:198551 ; RRID:Addgene_198551)
