[The description below was written by a language model from this plasmid's Addgene catalogue record and pLannotate feature annotations shown in this document.]
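Description:
SpCas9-NRCH-ABE8.17-m+V106W is a lentiviral transfer plasmid of about 13.4 kb, built on the pFUGW backbone, for expressing an adenine base editor in mammalian cells. It is propagated in E. coli through a high-copy ColE1/pUC-type origin with ampicillin selection (AmpR). The backbone also carries an f1 origin and an SV40 promoter/origin plus EM7-driven bleomycin/Zeocin resistance cassette outside the viral region. The viral portion follows the usual HIV-1-derived layout. A CMV enhancer/promoter is fused to a truncated 5' LTR to drive genomic RNA production in packaging cells. This is followed by the Ψ packaging signal with a gag fragment, the RRE for Rev-dependent nuclear export, and the cPPT/CTS. Downstream of the cargo lie a WPRE to boost transcript expression, a truncated 3' LTR and a bGH polyadenylation signal.

The payload is a single open reading frame transcribed from the EFS (EF-1α core) promoter. An evolved TadA adenosine deaminase domain, annotated by similarity as TadA*(7.10) but described in the record as the ABE8.17-m variant with an added V106W substitution, is fused to a human codon-optimized SpCas9-NRCH variant, which by its name is a form with altered PAM preference. The fusion carries a C-terminal NLS and FLAG tag, then a P2A self-cleaving peptide and blasticidin S deaminase, so the editor and the blasticidin marker are produced from one transcript. No guide RNA cassette is annotated, so the sgRNA would have to be supplied separately. The associated publication concerns deep learning prediction of base editor efficiencies and outcomes, which fits use of this construct to stably transduce and select cells expressing the editor for A-to-G editing measurements.
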