Features (pLannotate 1.2.2; 35 found; start..end, strand, type, name):
    152..531     +  enhancer       CMV enhancer: human cytomegalovirus immediate early enhancer
    532..731     +  promoter       CMV promoter: human cytomegalovirus (CMV) immediate early promoter
    749..929     +  LTR            5' LTR (truncated): truncated 5' long terminal repeat (LTR) from HIV-1
    976..1101    +  misc_feature   HIV-1 Ψ: packaging signal of human immunodeficiency virus type 1
   1085..1448    +  CDS            HIV-1 gag (fragment): gag protein from human immunodeficiency virus 1; gag
   1594..1827    +  misc_feature   RRE: The Rev response element (RRE) of HIV-1 allows for Rev-dependent mRNA export from the nucleus to the cytoplasm.
   2204..2304    +  CDS            Rev (fragment): human immunodeficiency virus 1 (HIV-1) Rev protein; rev; enhances nuclear export of unspliced and incompletely spliced viral mRNAs
   2354..2471    +  misc_feature   cPPT/CTS: central polypurine tract and central termination sequence of HIV-1
   2520..2538    +  CDS            small t antigen (fragment): SV40 (simian virus 40) small t antigen
   2564..2775    +  promoter       EF-1α core promoter: core promoter for human elongation factor EF-1α
   2793..3290    +  CDS            TadA*(7.10): DNA adenosine deaminase evolved from the E. coli tRNA adenosine deaminase TadA (Gaudelli et al., 2017)
   3387..7487    +  CDS            Cas9: Cas9 (Csn1) endonuclease from the Streptococcus pyogenes Type II CRISPR/Cas system generates RNA-guided double strand breaks in DNA
   7644..8042    +  CDS            BSD: blasticidin S deaminase; Aspergillus terreus BSD; confers resistance to blasticidin
   8043..8064    +  misc_feature   MCS (fragment): pBluescript multiple cloning site
   8067..8655    +  misc_feature   WPRE: woodchuck hepatitis virus posttranscriptional regulatory element
   8592..9173    +  CDS            nef (fragment): NEF_HV1H2 - Experimental evidence at protein level: Swiss-Prot protein existence level 1. Extracellular Nef protein targets CD4(+) T-lymphocytes for apoptosis by interacting with CXCR4 surface receptors. From Human immunodeficiency virus type 1 group M subtype B (isolate HXB2) (HIV-1).
   9180..9360    +  LTR            5' LTR (truncated): truncated 5' long terminal repeat (LTR) from HIV-1
   9392..9616    +  polyA_signal   bGH poly(A) signal: bovine growth hormone polyadenylation signal
   9620..9641    +  promoter       SV40 promoter (fragment): SV40 enhancer and early promoter
   9662..10090   +  rep_origin     f1 ori (sequence partly withheld): f1 bacteriophage origin of replication; arrow indicates direction of (+) strand synthesis
  10117..10188   +  promoter       SV40 promoter (fragment): SV40 enhancer and early promoter
  10189..10260   +  promoter       SV40 promoter (fragment): SV40 enhancer and early promoter
  10264..10398   +  rep_origin     SV40 ori: SV40 origin of replication
  10460..10507   +  promoter       EM7 promoter: synthetic bacterial promoter&nbsp
  10526..10900   +  CDS            BleoR: antibiotic-binding protein; Sh ble from Streptoalloteichus hindustanus; confers resistance to bleomycin, phleomycin, and Zeocin™
  10910..11035   +  CDS            ble (fragment): BLE_KLEPN - Experimental evidence at protein level: Swiss-Prot protein existence level 1. Binding protein with a strong affinity to the bleomycin family of antibiotics. Binds to CL990; an antimitotic-antibiotic compound. From Klebsiella pneumoniae.
  11030..11151   +  polyA_signal   SV40 poly(A) signal: SV40 polyadenylation signal
  11222..11244   -  protein_bind   lac operator (fragment): The lac repressor binds to the lac operator to inhibit transcription in E. coli. This inhibition can be relieved by adding lactose or isopropyl-β-D-thiogalactopyranoside (IPTG). lac repressor encoded by lacI
  11248..11278   -  promoter       lac promoter: promoter for the E. coli lac operon
  11293..11314   -  protein_bind   CAP binding site: CAP binding activates transcription in the presence of cAMP. E. coli catabolite activator protein
  11327..11419   -  CDS            lacI (fragment): lac repressor; lacI; The lac repressor binds to the lac operator to inhibit transcription in E. coli. This inhibition can be relieved by adding lactose or isopropyl-β-D-thiogalactopyranoside (IPTG).
  11602..12190   -  rep_origin     ori: high-copy-number ColE1/pMB1/pBR322/pUC origin of replication
  12361..13221   -  CDS            AmpR: β-lactamase; bla; confers resistance to ampicillin, carbenicillin, and related antibiotics
  13222..13326   -  promoter       AmpR promoter: bla
  13385..13437   -  misc_feature   bom (fragment): basis of mobility region from pBR322
>Addgene plasmid #198551 | SpCas9-NRCH-ABE8.17-m+V106W | addgene full sequence | sequence record 388896 | Addgene NGS Result
CTCCCTGCTTGTGTGTTGGAGGTCGCTGAGTAGTGCGCGAGCAAAATTTAAGCTACAACAAGGCAAGGCT
TGACCGACAATTGCATGAAGAATCTGCTTAGGGTTAGGCGTTTTGCGCTGCTTCGCGATGTACGGGCCAG
ATATACGCGTTGACATTGATTATTGACTAGTTATTAATAGTAATCAATTACGGGGTCATTAGTTCATAGC
CCATATATGGAGTTCCGCGTTACATAACTTACGGTAAATGGCCCGCCTGGCTGACCGCCCAACGACCCCC
GCCCATTGACGTCAATAATGACGTATGTTCCCATAGTAACGCCAATAGGGACTTTCCATTGACGTCAATG
GGTGGAGTATTTACGGTAAACTGCCCACTTGGCAGTACATCAAGTGTATCATATGCCAAGTACGCCCCCT
ATTGACGTCAATGACGGTAAATGGCCCGCCTGGCATTATGCCCAGTACATGACCTTATGGGACTTTCCTA
CTTGGCAGTACATCTACGTATTAGTCATCGCTATTACCATGGTGATGCGGTTTTGGCAGTACATCAATGG
GCGTGGATAGCGGTTTGACTCACGGGGATTTCCAAGTCTCCACCCCATTGACGTCAATGGGAGTTTGTTT
TGGCACCAAAATCAACGGGACTTTCCAAAATGTCGTAACAACTCCGCCCCATTGACGCAAATGGGCGGTA
GGCGTGTACGGTGGGAGGTCTATATAAGCAGCGCGTTTTGCCTGTACTGGGTCTCTCTGGTTAGACCAGA
TCTGAGCCTGGGAGCTCTCTGGCTAACTAGGGAACCCACTGCTTAAGCCTCAATAAAGCTTGCCTTGAGT
GCTTCAAGTAGTGTGTGCCCGTCTGTTGTGTGACTCTGGTAACTAGAGATCCCTCAGACCCTTTTAGTCA
GTGTGGAAAATCTCTAGCAGTGGCGCCCGAACAGGGACTTGAAAGCGAAAGGGAAACCAGAGGAGCTCTC
TCGACGCAGGACTCGGCTTGCTGAAGCGCGCACGGCAAGAGGCGAGGGGCGGCGACTGGTGAGTACGCCA
AAAATTTTGACTAGCGGAGGCTAGAAGGAGAGAGATGGGTGCGAGAGCGTCAGTATTAAGCGGGGGAGAA
TTAGATCGCGATGGGAAAAAATTCGGTTAAGGCCAGGGGGAAAGAAAAAATATAAATTAAAACATATAGT
ATGGGCAAGCAGGGAGCTAGAACGATTCGCAGTTAATCCTGGCCTGTTAGAAACATCAGAAGGCTGTAGA
CAAATACTGGGACAGCTACAACCATCCCTTCAGACAGGATCAGAAGAACTTAGATCATTATATAATACAG
TAGCAACCCTCTATTGTGTGCATCAAAGGATAGAGATAAAAGACACCAAGGAAGCTTTAGACAAGATAGA
GGAAGAGCAAAACAAAAGTAAGACCACCGCACAGCAAGCGGCCGCTGATCTTCAGACCTGGAGGAGGAGA
TATGAGGGACAATTGGAGAAGTGAATTATATAAATATAAAGTAGTAAAAATTGAACCATTAGGAGTAGCA
CCCACCAAGGCAAAGAGAAGAGTGGTGCAGAGAGAAAAAAGAGCAGTGGGAATAGGAGCTTTGTTCCTTG
GGTTCTTGGGAGCAGCAGGAAGCACTATGGGCGCAGCGTCAATGACGCTGACGGTACAGGCCAGACAATT
ATTGTCTGGTATAGTGCAGCAGCAGAACAATTTGCTGAGGGCTATTGAGGCGCAACAGCATCTGTTGCAA
CTCACAGTCTGGGGCATCAAGCAGCTCCAGGCAAGAATCCTGGCTGTGGAAAGATACCTAAAGGATCAAC
AGCTCCTGGGGATTTGGGGTTGCTCTGGAAAACTCATTTGCACCACTGCTGTGCCTTGGAATGCTAGTTG
GAGTAATAAATCTCTGGAACAGATTTGGAATCACACGACCTGGATGGAGTGGGACAGAGAAATTAACAAT
TACACAAGCTTAATACACTCCTTAATTGAAGAATCGCAAAACCAGCAAGAAAAGAATGAACAAGAATTAT
TGGAATTAGATAAATGGGCAAGTTTGTGGAATTGGTTTAACATAACAAATTGGCTGTGGTATATAAAATT
ATTCATAATGATAGTAGGAGGCTTGGTAGGTTTAAGAATAGTTTTTGCTGTACTTTCTATAGTGAATAGA
GTTAGGCAGGGATATTCACCATTATCGTTTCAGACCCACCTCCCAACCCCGAGGGGACCCGACAGGCCCG
AAGGAATAGAAGAAGAAGGTGGAGAGAGAGACAGAGACAGATCCATTCGATTAGTGAACGGATCGGCACT
GCGTGCGCCAATTCTGCAGACAAATGGCAGTATTCATCCACAATTTTAAAAGAAAAGGGGGGATTGGGGG
GTACAGTGCAGGGGAAAGAATAGTAGACATAATAGCAACAGACATACAAACTAAAGAATTACAAAAACAA
ATTACAAAAATTCAAAATTTTCGGGTTTATTACAGGGACAGCAGAGATCCAGTTTGGTTAATTAGCTAGC
TAGGTCTTGAAAGGAGTGGGAATTGGCTCCGGTGCCCGTCAGTGGGCAGAGCGCACATCGCCCACAGTCC
CCGAGAAGTTGGGGGGAGGGGTCGGCAATTGATCCGGTGCCTAGAGAAGGTGGCGCGGGGTAAACTGGGA
AAGTGATGTCGTGTACTGGCTCCGCCTTTTTCCCGAGGGTGGGGGAGAACCGTATATAAGTGCAGTAGTC
GCCGTGAACGTTCTTTTTCGCAACGGGTTTGCCGCCAGAACACAGGACCGGTTGCCACCATGTCCGAAGT
CGAGTTTTCCCATGAGTACTGGATGAGACACGCATTGACTCTCGCAAAGAGGGCTCGAGATGAACGCGAG
GTGCCCGTGGGGGCAGTACTCGTGCTCAACAATCGCGTAATCGGCGAAGGTTGGAATAGGGCAATCGGAC
TCCACGACCCCACTGCACATGCGGAAATCATGGCCCTTCGACAGGGAGGGCTTGTGATGCAGAATTATCG
ACTTATCGATGCGACGCTGTACTCGACGTTTGAACCTTGCGTAATGTGCGCGGGAGCTATGATTCACTCC
CGCATTGGACGAGTTGTATTCGGTTGGCGCAACGCCAAGACGGGTGCCGCAGGTTCACTGATGGACGTGC
TGCATTACCCAGGCATGAACCACCGGGTAGAAATCACAGAAGGCATATTGGCGGACGAATGTGCGGCGCT
GTTGTGTTACTTTTTTCGCATGCCCAGGCGTGTCTTTAACGCCCAGAAAAAAGCACAATCCTCTACTGAC
TCTGGTGGTTCTTCTGGTGGTTCTAGCGGCAGCGAGACTCCCGGGACCTCAGAGTCCGCCACACCCGAAA
GTTCTGGTGGTTCTTCTGGTGGTTCTGACAAGAAGTACAGCATCGGCCTGGCCATCGGCACCAACTCTGT
GGGCTGGGCCGTGATCACCGACGAGTACAAGGTGCCCAGCAAGAAATTCAAGGTGCTGGGCAACACCGAC
CGGCACAGCATCAAGAAGAACCTGATCGGAGCCCTGCTGTTCGACAGCGGCGAAACAGCCGAGGCCACCC
GGCTGAAGAGAACCGCCAGAAGAAGATACACCAGACGGAAGAACCGGATCTGCTATCTGCAAGAGATCTT
CAGCAACGAGATGGCCAAGGTGGACGACAGCTTCTTCCACAGACTGGAAGAGTCCTTCCTGGTGGAAGAG
GATAAGAAGCACGAGCGGCACCCCATCTTCGGCAACATCGTGGACGAGGTGGCCTACCACGAGAAGTACC
CCACCATCTACCACCTGAGAAAGAAACTGGTGGACAGCACCGACAAGGCCGACCTGCGGCTGATCTATCT
GGCCCTGGCCCACATGATCAAGTTCCGGGGCCACTTCCTGATCGAGGGCGACCTGAACCCCGACAACAGC
GACGTGGACAAGCTGTTCATCCAGCTGGTGCAGACCTACAACCAGCTGTTCGAGGAAAACCCCATCAACG
CCAGCGGCGTGGACGCCAAGGCCATCCTGTCTGCCAGACTGAGCAAGAGCAGACGGCTGGAAAATCTGAT
CGCCCAGCTGCCCGGCGAGAAGAAGAATGGCCTGTTCGGAAACCTGATTGCCCTGAGCCTGGGCCTGACC
CCCAACTTCAAGAGCAACTTCGACCTGGCCGAGGATGCCAAACTGCAGCTGAGCAAGGACACCTACGACG
ACGACCTGGACAACCTGCTGGCCCAGATCGGCGACCAGTACGCCGACCTGTTTCTGGCCGCCAAGAACCT
GTCCGACGCCATCCTGCTGAGCGACATCCTGAGAGTGAACACCGAGATCACCAAGGCCCCCCTGAGCGCC
TCTATGGTGAAGAGATACGACGAGCACCACCAGGACCTGACCCTGCTGAAAGCTCTCGTGCGGCAGCAGC
TGCCTGAGAAGTACAAAGAGATTTTCTTCGACCAGAGCAAGAACGGCTACGCCGGCTACATTGACGGCGG
AGCCAGCCAGGAAGAGTTCTACAAGTTCATCAAGCCCATCCTGGAAAAGATGGACGGCACCGAGGAACTG
CTCGTGAAGCTGAACAGAGAGGACCTGCTGCGGAAGCAGCGGACCTTCGACAACGGCATCATCCCCCACC
AGATCCACCTGGGAGAGCTGCACGCCATTCTGCGGCGGCAGGGCGATTTTTACCCATTCCTGAAGGACAA
CCGGGAAAAGATCGAGAAGATCCTGACCTTCCGCATCCCCTACTACGTGGGCCCTCTGGCCAGGGGAAAC
AGCAGATTCGCCTGGATGACCAGAAAGAGCGAGGAAACCATCACCCCCTGGAACTTCGAGGAAGTGGTGG
ACAAGGGCGCTTCCGCCCAGAGCTTCATCGAGCGGATGACCAACTTCGATAAGAACCTGCCCAACGAGAA
GGTGCTGCCCAAGCACAGCCTGCTGTACGAGTACTTCACCGTGTATAACGAGCTGACCAAAGTGAAATAC
GTGACCGAGGGAATGAGAAAGCCCGCCTTCCTGAGCGGCGAGCAGAAAAAGGCCATCGTGGACCTGCTGT
TCAAGACCAACCGGAAAGTGACCGTGAAGCAGCTGAAAGAGGACTACTTCAAGAAAATCGAGTGCTTCGA
CTCCGTGGAAATCTCCGGCGTGGAAGATCGGTTCAACGCCTCCCTGGGCACATACCACGATCTGCTGAAA
ATTATCAAGGACAAGGACTTCCTGGACAATGAGGAAAACGAGGACATTCTGGAAGATATCGTGCTGACCC
TGACACTGTTTGAGGACAGAGAGATGATCGAGGAACGGCTGAAAACCTATGCCCACCTGTTCGACGACAA
AGTGATGAAGCAGCTGAAGCGGCTGAGATACACCGGCTGGGGCAGGCTGAGCCGGAAGCTGATCAACGGC
ATCCGGGACAAGCAGTCCGGCAAGACAATCCTGGATTTCCTGAAGTCCGACGGCTTCGCCAACAGAAACT
TCATGCAGCTGATCCACGACGACAGCCTGACCTTTAAAGAGGACATCCAGAAAGCCCAGGTGTCCGGCCA
GGGCGATAGCCTGCACGAGCACATTGCCAATCTGGCCGGCAGCCCCGCCATTAAGAAGGGCATCCTGCAG
ACAGTGAAGGTGGTGGACGAGCTCGTGAAAGTGATGGGCGGCCACAAGCCCGAGAACATCGTGATCGAAA
TGGCCAGAGAGAACCAGACCACCCAGAAGGGACAGAAGAACAGCCGCGAGAGAATGAAGCGGATCGAAGA
GGGCATCAAAGAGCTGGGCAGCCAGATCCTGAAAGAACACCCCGTGGAAAACACCCAGCTGCAGAACGAG
AAGCTGTACCTGTACTACCTGCAGAATGGGCGGGATATGTACGTGGACCAGGAACTGGACATCAACCGGC
TGTCCGACTACGATGTGGACCATATCGTGCCTCAGAGCTTTCTGAAGGACGACTCCATCGACAACAAGGT
GCTGACCAGAAGCGACAAGAACCGGGGCAAGAGCGACAACGTGCCCTCCGAAGAGGTCGTGAAGAAGATG
AAGAACTACTGGCGGCAGCTGCTGAACGCCAAGCTGATTACCCAGAGAAAGTTCGACAATCTGACCAAGG
CCGAGAGAGGCGGCCTGAGCGAACTGGATAAGGCCGGCTTCATCAAGAGACAGCTGGTGGAAACCCGGCA
GATCACAAAGCACGTGGCACAGATCCTGGACTCCCGGATGAACACTAAGTACGACGAGAATGACAAGCTG
ATCCGGGAAGTGAAAGTGATCACCCTGAAGTCCAAGCTGGTGTCCGATTTCCGGAAGGATTTCCAGTTTT
ACAAAGTGCGCGAGATCAACAACTACCACCACGCCCACGACGCCTACCTGAACGCCGTCGTGGGAACCGC
CCTGATCAAAAAGTACCCTAAGCTGGAAAGCGAGTTCGTGTACGGCGACTACAAGGTGTACGACGTGCGG
AAGATGATCGCCAAGAGCGAGCAGGAAATCGGCAAGGCTACCGCCAAGTACTTCTTCTACAGCAACATCA
TGAACTTTTTCAAGACCGAGATTACCCTGGCCAACGGCGAGATCCGGAAGCGGCCTCTGATCGAGACAAA
CGGCGAAACCGGGGAGATCGTGTGGGATAAGGGCCGGGATTTTGCCACCGTGCGGAAAGTGCTGAGCATG
CCCCAAGTGAATATCGTGAAAAAGACCGAGGTGCAGACAGGCGGCTTCAGCAAAGAGTCTATCCTGCCCA
AGGGCAACAGCGATAAGCTGATCGCCAGAAAGAAGGACTGGGACCCTAAGAAGTACGGCGGCTTCAACAG
CCCCACCGTGGCCTATTCTGTGCTGGTGGTGGCCAAAGTGGAAAAGGGCAAGTCCAAGAAACTGAAGAGT
GTGAAAGAGCTACTGGGGATCACCATCATGGAAAGAAGCAGCTTCGAGAAGAATCCCATCGACTTTCTGG
AAGCCAAGGGCTACAAAGAAGTGAAAAAGGACCTGATCATCAAGCTGCCTAAGTACTCCCTGTTCGAGCT
GGAAAACGGCCGGAAGAGAATGCTGGCCTCTGCCGGCGTGCTGCAGAAGGGAAACGAACTGGCCCTGCCC
TCCAAATATGTGAACTTCCTGTACCTGGCCAGCCACTATGAGAAGCTGAAGGGCTCCCCCGAGGATAATG
AGCAGAAACAGCTGTTTGTGGAACAGCACAAGCACTACCTGGACGAGATCATCGAGCAGATCAGCGAGTT
CTCCAAGAGAGTGATCCTGGCCGACGCTAATCTGGACAAAGTGCTGTCCGCCTACAACAAGCACCGGGAT
AAGCCCATCAGAGAGCAGGCCGAGAATATCATCCACCTGTTTACCCTGACCAATCTGGGAGCCCCTGCCG
CCTTCAAGTACTTTGACACCACCATCAACCGGAAGCAGTACAACACCACCAAAGAGGTGCTGGACGCCAC
CCTGATCCGGCAGAGCATCACCGGCCTGTACGAGACACGGATCGACCTGTCTCAGCTGGGAGGCGACGAG
GGAGCTGATAAGCGCACCGCCGATGGTTCCGAGTTCGAAAGCCCCAAGAAGAAGAGGAAAGTCGATTACA
AAGACGATGACGATAAGGGATCCGGCGCAACAAACTTCTCTCTGCTGAAACAAGCCGGAGATGTCGAAGA
GAATCCTGGACCGATGGCCAAGCCTTTGTCTCAAGAAGAATCCACCCTCATTGAAAGAGCAACGGCTACA
ATCAACAGCATCCCCATCTCTGAAGACTACAGCGTCGCCAGCGCAGCTCTCTCTAGCGACGGCCGCATCT
TCACTGGTGTCAATGTATATCATTTTACTGGGGGACCTTGTGCAGAACTCGTGGTGCTGGGCACTGCTGC
TGCTGCGGCAGCTGGCAACCTGACTTGTATCGTCGCGATCGGAAATGAGAACAGGGGCATCTTGAGCCCC
TGCGGACGGTGCCGACAGGTGCTTCTCGATCTGCATCCTGGGATCAAAGCCATAGTGAAGGACAGTGATG
GACAGCCGACGGCAGTTGGGATTCGTGAATTGCTGCCCTCTGGTTATGTGTGGGAGGGCTAAGAATTCGA
TATCAAGCTTATCGGTAATCAACCTCTGGATTACAAAATTTGTGAAAGATTGACTGGTATTCTTAACTAT
GTTGCTCCTTTTACGCTATGTGGATACGCTGCTTTAATGCCTTTGTATCATGCTATTGCTTCCCGTATGG
CTTTCATTTTCTCCTCCTTGTATAAATCCTGGTTGCTGTCTCTTTATGAGGAGTTGTGGCCCGTTGTCAG
GCAACGTGGCGTGGTGTGCACTGTGTTTGCTGACGCAACCCCCACTGGTTGGGGCATTGCCACCACCTGT
CAGCTCCTTTCCGGGACTTTCGCTTTCCCCCTCCCTATTGCCACGGCGGAACTCATCGCCGCCTGCCTTG
CCCGCTGCTGGACAGGGGCTCGGCTGTTGGGCACTGACAATTCCGTGGTGTTGTCGGGGAAATCATCGTC
CTTTCCTTGGCTGCTCGCCTGTGTTGCCACCTGGATTCTGCGCGGGACGTCCTTCTGCTACGTCCCTTCG
GCCCTCAATCCAGCGGACCTTCCTTCCCGCGGCCTGCTGCCGGCTCTGCGGCCTCTTCCGCGTCTTCGCC
TTCGCCCTCAGACGAGTCGGATCTCCCTTTGGGCCGCCTCCCCGCATCGATACCGTCGACCTCGAGACCT
AGAAAAACATGGAGCAATCACAAGTAGCAATACAGCAGCTACCAATGCTGATTGTGCCTGGCTAGAAGCA
CAAGAGGAGGAGGAGGTGGGTTTTCCAGTCACACCTCAGGTACCTTTAAGACCAATGACTTACAAGGCAG
CTGTAGATCTTAGCCACTTTTTAAAAGAAAAGGGGGGACTGGAAGGGCTAATTCACTCCCAACGAAGACA
AGATATCCTTGATCTGTGGATCTACCACACACAAGGCTACTTCCCTGATTGGCAGAACTACACACCAGGG
CCAGGGATCAGATATCCACTGACCTTTGGATGGTGCTACAAGCTAGTACCAGTTGAGCAAGAGAAGGTAG
AAGAAGCCAATGAAGGAGAGAACACCCGCTTGTTACACCCTGTGAGCCTGCATGGGATGGATGACCCGGA
GAGAGAAGTATTAGAGTGGAGGTTTGACAGCCGCCTAGCATTTCATCACATGGCCCGAGAGCTGCATCCG
GACTGTACTGGGTCTCTCTGGTTAGACCAGATCTGAGCCTGGGAGCTCTCTGGCTAACTAGGGAACCCAC
TGCTTAAGCCTCAATAAAGCTTGCCTTGAGTGCTTCAAGTAGTGTGTGCCCGTCTGTTGTGTGACTCTGG
TAACTAGAGATCCCTCAGACCCTTTTAGTCAGTGTGGAAAATCTCTAGCAGGGCCCGTTTAAACCCGCTG
ATCAGCCTCGACTGTGCCTTCTAGTTGCCAGCCATCTGTTGTTTGCCCCTCCCCCGTGCCTTCCTTGACC
CTGGAAGGTGCCACTCCCACTGTCCTTTCCTAATAAAATGAGGAAATTGCATCGCATTGTCTGAGTAGGT
GTCATTCTATTCTGGGGGGTGGGGTGGGGCAGGACAGCAAGGGGGAGGATTGGGAAGACAATAGCAGGCA
TGCTGGGGATGCGGTGGGCTCTATGGCTTCTGAGGCGGAAAGAACCAGCTGGGGCTCTAGGGGGTATCCC
C
[124 nt withheld, positions 9662-9785]
C
[91 nt withheld, positions 9787-9877]
A
[49 nt withheld, positions 9879-9927]
CCTTTGACGTTGGAGTCCACGTTCTTT
[37 nt withheld, positions 9955-9991]
ACCCTATCTCGGTCTATTCTTTTGATTTATAAGGGATTTTGCCGATTTCGGCCTATTGGTTAAAAAATGA
GCTGATTTAACAAAAATTTAACGCGAATTAATTCTGTGGAATGTGTGTCAGTTAGGGTGTGGAAAGTCCC
CAGGCTCCCCAGCAGGCAGAAGTATGCAAAGCATGCATCTCAATTAGTCAGCAACCAGGTGTGGAAAGTC
CCCAGGCTCCCCAGCAGGCAGAAGTATGCAAAGCATGCATCTCAATTAGTCAGCAACCATAGTCCCGCCC
CTAACTCCGCCCAGTTCCGCCCATTCTCCGCCCCATGGCTGACTAATTTTTTTTATTTATGCAGAGGCCG
AGGCCGCCTCTGCCTCTGAGCTATTCCAGAAGTAGTGAGGAGGCTTTTTTGGAGGCCTAGGCTTTTGCAA
AAAGCTCCCGGGAGCTTGTATATCCATTTTCGGATCTGATCAGCACGTGTTGACAATTAATCATCGGCAT
AGTATATCGGCATAGTATAATACGACAAGGTGAGGAACTAAACCATGGCCAAGTTGACCAGTGCCGTTCC
GGTGCTCACCGCGCGCGACGTCGCCGGAGCGGTCGAGTTCTGGACCGACCGGCTCGGGTTCTCCCGGGAC
TTCGTGGAGGACGACTTCGCCGGTGTGGTCCGGGACGACGTGACCCTGTTCATCAGCGCGGTCCAGGACC
AGGTGGTGCCGGACAACACCCTGGCCTGGGTGTGGGTGCGCGGCCTGGACGAGCTGTACGCCGAGTGGTC
GGAGGTCGTGTCCACGAACTTCCGGGACGCCTCCGGGCCGGCCATGACCGAGATCGGCGAGCAGCCGTGG
GGGCGGGAGTTCGCCCTGCGCGACCCGGCCGGCAACTGCGTGCACTTCGTGGCCGAGGAGCAGGACTGAC
ACGTGCTACGAGATTTCGATTCCACCGCCGCCTTCTATGAAAGGTTGGGCTTCGGAATCGTTTTCCGGGA
CGCCGGCTGGATGATCCTCCAGCGCGGGGATCTCATGCTGGAGTTCTTCGCCCACCCCAACTTGTTTATT
GCAGCTTATAATGGTTACAAATAAAGCAATAGCATCACAAATTTCACAAATAAAGCATTTTTTTCACTGC
ATTCTAGTTGTGGTTTGTCCAAACTCATCAATGTATCTTATCATGTCTGTATACCGTCGACCTCTAGCTA
GAGCTTGGCGTAATCATGGTCATAGCTGTTTCCTGTGTGAAATTGTTATCCGCTCACAATTCCACACAAC
ATACGAGCCGGAAGCATAAAGTGTAAAGCCTGGGGTGCCTAATGAGTGAGCTAACTCACATTAATTGCGT
TGCGCTCACTGCCCGCTTTCCAGTCGGGAAACCTGTCGTGCCAGCTGCATTAATGAATCGGCCAACGCGC
GGGGAGAGGCGGTTTGCGTATTGGGCGCTCTTCCGCTTCCTCGCTCACTGACTCGCTGCGCTCGGTCGTT
CGGCTGCGGCGAGCGGTATCAGCTCACTCAAAGGCGGTAATACGGTTATCCACAGAATCAGGGGATAACG
CAGGAAAGAACATGTGAGCAAAAGGCCAGCAAAAGGCCAGGAACCGTAAAAAGGCCGCGTTGCTGGCGTT
TTTCCATAGGCTCCGCCCCCCTGACGAGCATCACAAAAATCGACGCTCAAGTCAGAGGTGGCGAAACCCG
ACAGGACTATAAAGATACCAGGCGTTTCCCCCTGGAAGCTCCCTCGTGCGCTCTCCTGTTCCGACCCTGC
CGCTTACCGGATACCTGTCCGCCTTTCTCCCTTCGGGAAGCGTGGCGCTTTCTCATAGCTCACGCTGTAG
GTATCTCAGTTCGGTGTAGGTCGTTCGCTCCAAGCTGGGCTGTGTGCACGAACCCCCCGTTCAGCCCGAC
CGCTGCGCCTTATCCGGTAACTATCGTCTTGAGTCCAACCCGGTAAGACACGACTTATCGCCACTGGCAG
CAGCCACTGGTAACAGGATTAGCAGAGCGAGGTATGTAGGCGGTGCTACAGAGTTCTTGAAGTGGTGGCC
TAACTACGGCTACACTAGAAGAACAGTATTTGGTATCTGCGCTCTGCTGAAGCCAGTTACCTTCGGAAAA
AGAGTTGGTAGCTCTTGATCCGGCAAACAAACCACCGCTGGTAGCGGTGGTTTTTTTGTTTGCAAGCAGC
AGATTACGCGCAGAAAAAAAGGATCTCAAGAAGATCCTTTGATCTTTTCTACGGGGTCTGACGCTCAGTG
GAACGAAAACTCACGTTAAGGGATTTTGGTCATGAGATTATCAAAAAGGATCTTCACCTAGATCCTTTTA
AATTAAAAATGAAGTTTTAAATCAATCTAAAGTATATATGAGTAAACTTGGTCTGACAGTTACCAATGCT
TAATCAGTGAGGCACCTATCTCAGCGATCTGTCTATTTCGTTCATCCATAGTTGCCTGACTCCCCGTCGT
GTAGATAACTACGATACGGGAGGGCTTACCATCTGGCCCCAGTGCTGCAATGATACCGCGAGACCCACGC
TCACCGGCTCCAGATTTATCAGCAATAAACCAGCCAGCCGGAAGGGCCGAGCGCAGAAGTGGTCCTGCAA
CTTTATCCGCCTCCATCCAGTCTATTAATTGTTGCCGGGAAGCTAGAGTAAGTAGTTCGCCAGTTAATAG
TTTGCGCAACGTTGTTGCCATTGCTACAGGCATCGTGGTGTCACGCTCGTCGTTTGGTATGGCTTCATTC
AGCTCCGGTTCCCAACGATCAAGGCGAGTTACATGATCCCCCATGTTGTGCAAAAAAGCGGTTAGCTCCT
TCGGTCCTCCGATCGTTGTCAGAAGTAAGTTGGCCGCAGTGTTATCACTCATGGTTATGGCAGCACTGCA
TAATTCTCTTACTGTCATGCCATCCGTAAGATGCTTTTCTGTGACTGGTGAGTACTCAACCAAGTCATTC
TGAGAATAGTGTATGCGGCGACCGAGTTGCTCTTGCCCGGCGTCAATACGGGATAATACCGCGCCACATA
GCAGAACTTTAAAAGTGCTCATCATTGGAAAACGTTCTTCGGGGCGAAAACTCTCAAGGATCTTACCGCT
GTTGAGATCCAGTTCGATGTAACCCACTCGTGCACCCAACTGATCTTCAGCATCTTTTACTTTCACCAGC
GTTTCTGGGTGAGCAAAAACAGGAAGGCAAAATGCCGCAAAAAAGGGAATAAGGGCGACACGGAAATGTT
GAATACTCATACTCTTCCTTTTTCAATATTATTGAAGCATTTATCAGGGTTATTGTCTCATGAGCGGATA
CATATTTGAATGTATTTAGAAAAATAAACAAATAGGGGTTCCGCGCACATTTCCCCGAAAAGTGCCACCT
GACGTCGACGGATCGGGAGATCTCCCGATCCCCTATGGTGCACTCTCAGTACAATCTGCTCTGATGCCGC
ATAGTTAAGCCAGTATCTG
