>Addgene plasmid #198551 | SpCas9-NRCH-ABE8.17-m+V106W | depositor partial sequence | sequence record 384714 | SpCas9-NRCH-ABE8.17-m+V106W sequence 5253 bps
ATGTCCGAAGTCGAGTTTTCCCATGAGTACTGGATGAGACACGCATTGACTCTCGCAAAGAGGGCTCGAG
ATGAACGCGAGGTGCCCGTGGGGGCAGTACTCGTGCTCAACAATCGCGTAATCGGCGAAGGTTGGAATAG
GGCAATCGGACTCCACGACCCCACTGCACATGCGGAAATCATGGCCCTTCGACAGGGAGGGCTTGTGATG
CAGAATTATCGACTTATCGATGCGACGCTGTACTCGACGTTTGAACCTTGCGTAATGTGCGCGGGAGCTA
TGATTCACTCCCGCATTGGACGAGTTGTATTCGGTTGGCGCAACGCCAAGACGGGTGCCGCAGGTTCACT
GATGGACGTGCTGCATTACCCAGGCATGAACCACCGGGTAGAAATCACAGAAGGCATATTGGCGGACGAA
TGTGCGGCGCTGTTGTGTTACTTTTTTCGCATGCCCAGGCGTGTCTTTAACGCCCAGAAAAAAGCACAAT
CCTCTACTGACTCTGGTGGTTCTTCTGGTGGTTCTAGCGGCAGCGAGACTCCCGGGACCTCAGAGTCCGC
CACACCCGAAAGTTCTGGTGGTTCTTCTGGTGGTTCTGACAAGAAGTACAGCATCGGCCTGGCCATCGGC
ACCAACTCTGTGGGCTGGGCCGTGATCACCGACGAGTACAAGGTGCCCAGCAAGAAATTCAAGGTGCTGG
GCAACACCGACCGGCACAGCATCAAGAAGAACCTGATCGGAGCCCTGCTGTTCGACAGCGGCGAAACAGC
CGAGGCCACCCGGCTGAAGAGAACCGCCAGAAGAAGATACACCAGACGGAAGAACCGGATCTGCTATCTG
CAAGAGATCTTCAGCAACGAGATGGCCAAGGTGGACGACAGCTTCTTCCACAGACTGGAAGAGTCCTTCC
TGGTGGAAGAGGATAAGAAGCACGAGCGGCACCCCATCTTCGGCAACATCGTGGACGAGGTGGCCTACCA
CGAGAAGTACCCCACCATCTACCACCTGAGAAAGAAACTGGTGGACAGCACCGACAAGGCCGACCTGCGG
CTGATCTATCTGGCCCTGGCCCACATGATCAAGTTCCGGGGCCACTTCCTGATCGAGGGCGACCTGAACC
CCGACAACAGCGACGTGGACAAGCTGTTCATCCAGCTGGTGCAGACCTACAACCAGCTGTTCGAGGAAAA
CCCCATCAACGCCAGCGGCGTGGACGCCAAGGCCATCCTGTCTGCCAGACTGAGCAAGAGCAGACGGCTG
GAAAATCTGATCGCCCAGCTGCCCGGCGAGAAGAAGAATGGCCTGTTCGGAAACCTGATTGCCCTGAGCC
TGGGCCTGACCCCCAACTTCAAGAGCAACTTCGACCTGGCCGAGGATGCCAAACTGCAGCTGAGCAAGGA
CACCTACGACGACGACCTGGACAACCTGCTGGCCCAGATCGGCGACCAGTACGCCGACCTGTTTCTGGCC
GCCAAGAACCTGTCCGACGCCATCCTGCTGAGCGACATCCTGAGAGTGAACACCGAGATCACCAAGGCCC
CCCTGAGCGCCTCTATGGTGAAGAGATACGACGAGCACCACCAGGACCTGACCCTGCTGAAAGCTCTCGT
GCGGCAGCAGCTGCCTGAGAAGTACAAAGAGATTTTCTTCGACCAGAGCAAGAACGGCTACGCCGGCTAC
ATTGACGGCGGAGCCAGCCAGGAAGAGTTCTACAAGTTCATCAAGCCCATCCTGGAAAAGATGGACGGCA
CCGAGGAACTGCTCGTGAAGCTGAACAGAGAGGACCTGCTGCGGAAGCAGCGGACCTTCGACAACGGCAT
CATCCCCCACCAGATCCACCTGGGAGAGCTGCACGCCATTCTGCGGCGGCAGGGCGATTTTTACCCATTC
CTGAAGGACAACCGGGAAAAGATCGAGAAGATCCTGACCTTCCGCATCCCCTACTACGTGGGCCCTCTGG
CCAGGGGAAACAGCAGATTCGCCTGGATGACCAGAAAGAGCGAGGAAACCATCACCCCCTGGAACTTCGA
GGAAGTGGTGGACAAGGGCGCTTCCGCCCAGAGCTTCATCGAGCGGATGACCAACTTCGATAAGAACCTG
CCCAACGAGAAGGTGCTGCCCAAGCACAGCCTGCTGTACGAGTACTTCACCGTGTATAACGAGCTGACCA
AAGTGAAATACGTGACCGAGGGAATGAGAAAGCCCGCCTTCCTGAGCGGCGAGCAGAAAAAGGCCATCGT
GGACCTGCTGTTCAAGACCAACCGGAAAGTGACCGTGAAGCAGCTGAAAGAGGACTACTTCAAGAAAATC
GAGTGCTTCGACTCCGTGGAAATCTCCGGCGTGGAAGATCGGTTCAACGCCTCCCTGGGCACATACCACG
ATCTGCTGAAAATTATCAAGGACAAGGACTTCCTGGACAATGAGGAAAACGAGGACATTCTGGAAGATAT
CGTGCTGACCCTGACACTGTTTGAGGACAGAGAGATGATCGAGGAACGGCTGAAAACCTATGCCCACCTG
TTCGACGACAAAGTGATGAAGCAGCTGAAGCGGCTGAGATACACCGGCTGGGGCAGGCTGAGCCGGAAGC
TGATCAACGGCATCCGGGACAAGCAGTCCGGCAAGACAATCCTGGATTTCCTGAAGTCCGACGGCTTCGC
CAACAGAAACTTCATGCAGCTGATCCACGACGACAGCCTGACCTTTAAAGAGGACATCCAGAAAGCCCAG
GTGTCCGGCCAGGGCGATAGCCTGCACGAGCACATTGCCAATCTGGCCGGCAGCCCCGCCATTAAGAAGG
GCATCCTGCAGACAGTGAAGGTGGTGGACGAGCTCGTGAAAGTGATGGGCGGCCACAAGCCCGAGAACAT
CGTGATCGAAATGGCCAGAGAGAACCAGACCACCCAGAAGGGACAGAAGAACAGCCGCGAGAGAATGAAG
CGGATCGAAGAGGGCATCAAAGAGCTGGGCAGCCAGATCCTGAAAGAACACCCCGTGGAAAACACCCAGC
TGCAGAACGAGAAGCTGTACCTGTACTACCTGCAGAATGGGCGGGATATGTACGTGGACCAGGAACTGGA
CATCAACCGGCTGTCCGACTACGATGTGGACCATATCGTGCCTCAGAGCTTTCTGAAGGACGACTCCATC
GACAACAAGGTGCTGACCAGAAGCGACAAGAACCGGGGCAAGAGCGACAACGTGCCCTCCGAAGAGGTCG
TGAAGAAGATGAAGAACTACTGGCGGCAGCTGCTGAACGCCAAGCTGATTACCCAGAGAAAGTTCGACAA
TCTGACCAAGGCCGAGAGAGGCGGCCTGAGCGAACTGGATAAGGCCGGCTTCATCAAGAGACAGCTGGTG
GAAACCCGGCAGATCACAAAGCACGTGGCACAGATCCTGGACTCCCGGATGAACACTAAGTACGACGAGA
ATGACAAGCTGATCCGGGAAGTGAAAGTGATCACCCTGAAGTCCAAGCTGGTGTCCGATTTCCGGAAGGA
TTTCCAGTTTTACAAAGTGCGCGAGATCAACAACTACCACCACGCCCACGACGCCTACCTGAACGCCGTC
GTGGGAACCGCCCTGATCAAAAAGTACCCTAAGCTGGAAAGCGAGTTCGTGTACGGCGACTACAAGGTGT
ACGACGTGCGGAAGATGATCGCCAAGAGCGAGCAGGAAATCGGCAAGGCTACCGCCAAGTACTTCTTCTA
CAGCAACATCATGAACTTTTTCAAGACCGAGATTACCCTGGCCAACGGCGAGATCCGGAAGCGGCCTCTG
ATCGAGACAAACGGCGAAACCGGGGAGATCGTGTGGGATAAGGGCCGGGATTTTGCCACCGTGCGGAAAG
TGCTGAGCATGCCCCAAGTGAATATCGTGAAAAAGACCGAGGTGCAGACAGGCGGCTTCAGCAAAGAGTC
TATCCTGCCCAAGGGCAACAGCGATAAGCTGATCGCCAGAAAGAAGGACTGGGACCCTAAGAAGTACGGC
GGCTTCAACAGCCCCACCGTGGCCTATTCTGTGCTGGTGGTGGCCAAAGTGGAAAAGGGCAAGTCCAAGA
AACTGAAGAGTGTGAAAGAGCTACTGGGGATCACCATCATGGAAAGAAGCAGCTTCGAGAAGAATCCCAT
CGACTTTCTGGAAGCCAAGGGCTACAAAGAAGTGAAAAAGGACCTGATCATCAAGCTGCCTAAGTACTCC
CTGTTCGAGCTGGAAAACGGCCGGAAGAGAATGCTGGCCTCTGCCGGCGTGCTGCAGAAGGGAAACGAAC
TGGCCCTGCCCTCCAAATATGTGAACTTCCTGTACCTGGCCAGCCACTATGAGAAGCTGAAGGGCTCCCC
CGAGGATAATGAGCAGAAACAGCTGTTTGTGGAACAGCACAAGCACTACCTGGACGAGATCATCGAGCAG
ATCAGCGAGTTCTCCAAGAGAGTGATCCTGGCCGACGCTAATCTGGACAAAGTGCTGTCCGCCTACAACA
AGCACCGGGATAAGCCCATCAGAGAGCAGGCCGAGAATATCATCCACCTGTTTACCCTGACCAATCTGGG
AGCCCCTGCCGCCTTCAAGTACTTTGACACCACCATCAACCGGAAGCAGTACAACACCACCAAAGAGGTG
CTGGACGCCACCCTGATCCGGCAGAGCATCACCGGCCTGTACGAGACACGGATCGACCTGTCTCAGCTGG
GAGGCGACGAGGGAGCTGATAAGCGCACCGCCGATGGTTCCGAGTTCGAAAGCCCCAAGAAGAAGAGGAA
AGTCGATTACAAAGACGATGACGATAAGGGATCCGGCGCAACAAACTTCTCTCTGCTGAAACAAGCCGGA
GATGTCGAAGAGAATCCTGGACCGATGGCCAAGCCTTTGTCTCAAGAAGAATCCACCCTCATTGAAAGAG
CAACGGCTACAATCAACAGCATCCCCATCTCTGAAGACTACAGCGTCGCCAGCGCAGCTCTCTCTAGCGA
CGGCCGCATCTTCACTGGTGTCAATGTATATCATTTTACTGGGGGACCTTGTGCAGAACTCGTGGTGCTG
GGCACTGCTGCTGCTGCGGCAGCTGGCAACCTGACTTGTATCGTCGCGATCGGAAATGAGAACAGGGGCA
TCTTGAGCCCCTGCGGACGGTGCCGACAGGTGCTTCTCGATCTGCATCCTGGGATCAAAGCCATAGTGAA
GGACAGTGATGGACAGCCGACGGCAGTTGGGATTCGTGAATTGCTGCCCTCTGGTTATGTGTGGGAGGGC
TAA
